>Addgene plasmid #60358 | pCDH-CMV-MSI1(FL) | depositor full sequence | sequence record 96624 | pCDH-CMV-MSI1(FL) sequence 9278 bps
ACGCGTGTAGTCTTATGCAATACTCTTGTAGTCTTGCAACATGGTAACGATGAGTTAGCAACATGCCTTA
CAAGGAGAGAAAAAGCACCGTGCATGCCGATTGGTGGAAGTAAGGTGGTACGATCGTGCCTTATTAGGAA
GGCAACAGACGGGTCTGACATGGATTGGACGAACCACTGAATTGCCGCATTGCAGAGATATTGTATTTAA
GTGCCTAGCTCGATACAATAAACGGGTCTCTCTGGTTAGACCAGATCTGAGCCTGGGAGCTCTCTGGCTA
ACTAGGGAACCCACTGCTTAAGCCTCAATAAAGCTTGCCTTGAGTGCTTCAAGTAGTGTGTGCCCGTCTG
TTGTGTGACTCTGGTAACTAGAGATCCCTCAGACCCTTTTAGTCAGTGTGGAAAATCTCTAGCAGTGGCG
CCCGAACAGGGACCTGAAAGCGAAAGGGAAACCAGAGCTCTCTCGACGCAGGACTCGGCTTGCTGAAGCG
CGCACGGCAAGAGGCGAGGGGCGGCGACTGGTGAGTACGCCAAAAATTTTGACTAGCGGAGGCTAGAAGG
AGAGAGATGGGTGCGAGAGCGTCAGTATTAAGCGGGGGAGAATTAGATCGCGATGGGAAAAAATTCGGTT
AAGGCCAGGGGGAAAGAAAAAATATAAATTAAAACATATAGTATGGGCAAGCAGGGAGCTAGAACGATTC
GCAGTTAATCCTGGCCTGTTAGAAACATCAGAAGGCTGTAGACAAATACTGGGACAGCTACAACCATCCC
TTCAGACAGGATCAGAAGAACTTAGATCATTATATAATACAGTAGCAACCCTCTATTGTGTGCATCAAAG
GATAGAGATAAAAGACACCAAGGAAGCTTTAGACAAGATAGAGGAAGAGCAAAACAAAAGTAAGACCACC
GCACAGCAAGCGGCCACTGATCTTCAGACCTGGAGGAGGAGATATGAGGGACAATTGGAGAAGTGAATTA
TATAAATATAAAGTAGTAAAAATTGAACCATTAGGAGTAGCACCCACCAAGGCAAAGAGAAGAGTGGTGC
AGAGAGAAAAAAGAGCAGTGGGAATAGGAGCTTTGTTCCTTGGGTTCTTGGGAGCAGCAGGAAGCACTAT
GGGCGCAGCCTCAATGACGCTGACGGTACAGGCCAGACAATTATTGTCTGGTATAGTGCAGCAGCAGAAC
AATTTGCTGAGGGCTATTGAGGCGCAACAGCATCTGTTGCAACTCACAGTCTGGGGCATCAAGCAGCTCC
AGGCAAGAATCCTGGCTGTGGAAAGATACCTAAAGGATCAACAGCTCCTGGGGATTTGGGGTTGCTCTGG
AAAACTCATTTGCACCACTGCTGTGCCTTGGAATGCTAGTTGGAGTAATAAATCTCTGGAACAGATTGGA
ATCACACGACCTGGATGGAGTGGGACAGAGAAATTAACAATTACACAAGCTTAATACACTCCTTAATTGA
AGAATCGCAAAACCAGCAAGAAAAGAATGAACAAGAATTATTGGAATTAGATAAATGGGCAAGTTTGTGG
AATTGGTTTAACATAACAAATTGGCTGTGGTATATAAAATTATTCATAATGATAGTAGGAGGCTTGGTAG
GTTTAAGAATAGTTTTTGCTGTACTTTCTATAGTGAATAGAGTTAGGCAGGGATATTCACCATTATCGTT
TCAGACCCACCTCCCAACCCCGAGGGGACCCGACAGGCCCGAAGGAATAGAAGAAGAAGGTGGAGAGAGA
GACAGAGACAGATCCATTCGATTAGTGAACGGATCTCGACGGTTAACTTTTAAAAGAAAAGGGGGGATTG
GGGGGTACAGTGCAGGGGAAAGAATAGTAGACATAATAGCAACAGACATACAAACTAAAGAATTACAAAA
ACAAATTACAAAAATTCAAAATTTTATCGATACTAGTATTATGCCCAGTACATGACCTTATGGGACTTTC
CTACTTGGCAGTACATCTACGTATTAGTCATCGCTATTACCATGGTGATGCGGTTTTGGCAGTACATCAA
TGGGCGTGGATAGCGGTTTGACTCACGGGGATTTCCAAGTCTCCACCCCATTGACGTCAATGGGAGTTTG
TTTTGGCACCAAAATCAACGGGACTTTCCAAAATGTCGTAACAACTCCGCCCCATTGACGCAAATGGGCG
GTAGGCGTGTACGGTGGGAGGTCTATATAAGCAGAGCTCGTTTAGTGAACCGTCAGATCGCCTGGAGACG
CCATCCACGCTGTTTTGACCTCCATAGAAGATTCTAGAGCTAGCGAATTCGAATTTAAATCGGATCCATG
GAGACTGACGCGCCCCAGCCCGGCCTCGCCTCCCCGGACTCGCCGCACGACCCCTGCAAGATGTTCATCG
GAGGACTCAGTTGGCAGACCACGCAGGAAGGGCTGCGCGAATACTTCGGCCAGTTCGGGGAGGTGAAAGA
GTGTCTGGTGATGCGGGACCCCCTGACCAAAAGATCCAGGGGTTTCGGCTTCGTCACTTTCATGGACCAG
GCGGGGGTGGATAAAGTGCTGGCGCAATCGCGGCACGAGCTCGACTCCAAAACAATTGACCCCAAGGTGG
CCTTTCCTCGAAGAGCACAGCCTAAGATGGTCACTCGGACGAAGAAGATCTTCGTGGGGGGGCTGTCTGT
GAACACCACGGTGGAAGATGTGAAACACTATTTCGAGCAGTTCGGAAAGGTGGATGATGCCATGCTGATG
TTCGACAAAACCACCAACAGGCACAGAGGGTTTGGATTTGTCACGTTTGAGAGCGAGGACATCGTAGAGA
AAGTTTGTGAGATCCACTTCCATGAAATCAACAACAAAATGGTGGAATGCAAGAAAGCCCAGCCAAAGGA
GGTGATGTCCCCGACAGGCTCAGCCCGGGGCAGGTCTCGGGTCATGCCCTACGGAATGGATGCCTTCATG
CTGGGTATTGGGATGCTGGGTTACCCAGGGTTCCAAGCCACGACCTACGCCAGCCGGAGTTACACAGGCC
TTGCCCCTGGTTACACCTACCAGTTCCCCGAATTCCGTGTAGAGCGGAGCCCTCTCCCGAGCGCCCCAGT
CCTCCCCGAGCTCACAGCTATCCCTCTCACGGCTTATGGGCCCATGGCGGCGGCAGCGGCGGCGGCAGCT
GTAGTTCGAGGGACAGGCTCTCACCCCTGGACGATGGCTCCCCCTCCAGGTTCCACTCCCAGCCGCACAG
GGGGCTTCCTAGGGACCACAAGCCCCGGCCCCATGGCTGAGCTCTACGGGGCAGCCAACCAGGACTCCGG
GGTCAGCAGTTACATCAGCGCCGCCAGCCCCGCCCCCAGCACTGGTTTCGGCCACAGTCTTGGGGGTCCC
TTGATTGCCACAGCCTTCACCAATGGGTACCACTGAGCGGCCGCAAGGATCTGCGATCGCTCCGGTGCCC
GTCAGTGGGCAGAGCGCACATCGCCCACAGTCCCCGAGAAGTTGGGGGGAGGGGTCGGCAATTGAACGGG
TGCCTAGAGAAGGTGGCGCGGGGTAAACTGGGAAAGTGATGTCGTGTACTGGCTCCGCCTTTTTCCCGAG
GGTGGGGGAGAACCGTATATAAGTGCAGTAGTCGCCGTGAACGTTCTTTTTCGCAACGGGTTTGCCGCCA
GAACACAGCTGAAGCTTCGAGGGGCTCGCATCTCTCCTTCACGCGCCCGCCGCCCTACCTGAGGCCGCCA
TCCACGCCGGTTGAGTCGCGTTCTGCCGCCTCCCGCCTGTGGTGCCTCCTGAACTGCGTCCGCCGTCTAG
GTAAGTTTAAAGCTCAGGTCGAGACCGGGCCTTTGTCCGGCGCTCCCTTGGAGCCTACCTAGACTCAGCC
GGCTCTCCACGCTTTGCCTGACCCTGCTTGCTCAACTCTACGTCTTTGTTTCGTTTTCTGTTCTGCGCCG
TTACAGATCCAAGCTGTGACCGGCGCCTACGCTAGACGCCACCATGGAGAGCGACGAGAGCGGCCTGCCC
GCCATGGAGATCGAGTGCCGCATCACCGGCACCCTGAACGGCGTGGAGTTCGAGCTGGTGGGCGGCGGAG
AGGGCACCCCCAAGCAGGGCCGCATGACCAACAAGATGAAGAGCACCAAAGGCGCCCTGACCTTCAGCCC
CTACCTGCTGAGCCACGTGATGGGCTACGGCTTCTACCACTTCGGCACCTACCCCAGCGGCTACGAGAAC
CCCTTCCTGCACGCCATCAACAACGGCGGCTACACCAACACCCGCATCGAGAAGTACGAGGACGGCGGCG
TGCTGCACGTGAGCTTCAGCTACCGCTACGAGGCCGGCCGCGTGATCGGCGACTTCAAGGTGGTGGGCAC
CGGCTTCCCCGAGGACAGCGTGATCTTCACCGACAAGATCATCCGCAGCAACGCCACCGTGGAGCACCTG
CACCCCATGGGCGATAACGTGCTGGTGGGCAGCTTCGCCCGCACCTTCAGCCTGCGCGACGGCGGCTACT
ACAGCTTCGTGGTGGACAGCCACATGCACTTCAAGAGCGCCATCCACCCCAGCATCCTGCAGAACGGGGG
CCCCATGTTCGCCTTCCGCCGCGTGGAGGAGCTGCACAGCAACACCGAGCTGGGCATCGTGGAGTACCAG
CACGCCTTCAAGACCCCCATCGCCTTCGCCAGATCCCGCGCTCAGTCGTCCAATTCTGCCGTGGACGGCA
CCGCCGGACCCGGCTCCACCGGATCTCGCGAGGGCAGAGGAAGTCTTCTAACATGCGGTGACGTGGAGGA
GAATCCCGGCCCTATGACCGAGTACAAGCCCACGGTGCGCCTCGCCACCCGCGACGACGTCCCCAGGGCC
GTACGCACCCTCGCCGCCGCGTTCGCCGACTACCCCGCCACGCGCCACACCGTCGATCCGGACCGCCACA
TCGAGCGGGTCACCGAGCTGCAAGAACTCTTCCTCACGCGCGTCGGGCTCGACATCGGCAAGGTGTGGGT
CGCGGACGACGGCGCCGCGGTGGCGGTCTGGACCACGCCGGAGAGCGTCGAAGCGGGGGCGGTGTTCGCC
GAGATCGGCCCGCGCATGGCCGAGTTGAGCGGTTCCCGGCTGGCCGCGCAGCAACAGATGGAAGGCCTCC
TGGCGCCGCACCGGCCCAAGGAGCCCGCGTGGTTCCTGGCCACCGTCGGCGTCTCGCCCGACCACCAGGG
CAAGGGTCTGGGCAGCGCCGTCGTGCTCCCCGGAGTGGAGGCGGCCGAGCGCGCCGGGGTGCCCGCCTTC
CTGGAGACCTCCGCGCCCCGCAACCTCCCCTTCTACGAGCGGCTCGGCTTCACCGTCACCGCCGACGTCG
AGGTGCCCGAAGGACCGCGCACCTGGTGCATGACCCGCAAGCCCGGTGCCTGAAATCAACCTCTGGATTA
CAAAATTTGTGAAAGATTGACTGGTATTCTTAACTATGTTGCTCCTTTTACGCTATGTGGATACGCTGCT
TTAATGCCTTTGTATCATGCTATTGCTTCCCGTATGGCTTTCATTTTCTCCTCCTTGTATAAATCCTGGT
TGCTGTCTCTTTATGAGGAGTTGTGGCCCGTTGTCAGGCAACGTGGCGTGGTGTGCACTGTGTTTGCTGA
CGCAACCCCCACTGGTTGGGGCATTGCCACCACCTGTCAGCTCCTTTCCGGGACTTTCGCTTTCCCCCTC
CCTATTGCCACGGCGGAACTCATCGCCGCCTGCCTTGCCCGCTGCTGGACAGGGGCTCGGCTGTTGGGCA
CTGACAATTCCGTGGTGTTGTCGGGGAAGCTGACGTCCTTTCCATGGCTGCTCGCCTGTGTTGCCACCTG
GATTCTGCGCGGGACGTCCTTCTGCTACGTCCCTTCGGCCCTCAATCCAGCGGACCTTCCTTCCCGCGGC
CTGCTGCCGGCTCTGCGGCCTCTTCCGCGTCTCCGCCTTCGCCCTCAGACGAGTCGGATCTCCCTTTGGC
CGCCTCCCCGCCTGGTACCTTTAAGACCAATGACTTACAAGGCAGCTGTAGATCTTAGCCACTTTTTAAA
AGAAAAGGGGGGACTGGAAGGGCTAATTCACTCCCAACGAAAATAAGATCTGCTTTTTGCTTGTACTGGG
TCTCTCTGGTTAGACCAGATCTGAGCCTGGGAGCTCTCTGGCTAACTAGGGAACCCACTGCTTAAGCCTC
AATAAAGCTTGCCTTGAGTGCTTCAAGTAGTGTGTGCCCGTCTGTTGTGTGACTCTGGTAACTAGAGATC
CCTCAGACCCTTTTAGTCAGTGTGGAAAATCTCTAGCAGTAGTAGTTCATGTCATCTTATTATTCAGTAT
TTATAACTTGCAAAGAAATGAATATCAGAGAGTGAGAGGAACTTGTTTATTGCAGCTTATAATGGTTACA
AATAAAGCAATAGCATCACAAATTTCACAAATAAAGCATTTTTTTCACTGCATTCTAGTTGTGGTTTGTC
CAAACTCATCAATGTATCTTATCATGTCTGGCTCTAGCTATCCCGCCCCTAACTCCGCCCAGTTCCGCCC
ATTCTCCGCCCCATGGCTGACTAATTTTTTTTATTTATGCAGAGGCCGAGGCCGCCTCGGCCTCTGAGCT
ATTCCAGAAGTAGTGAGGAGGCTTTTTTGGAGGCCTAGACTTTTGCAGAGACGGCCCAAATTCGTAATCA
TGGTCATAGCTGTTTCCTGTGTGAAATTGTTATCCGCTCACAATTCCACACAACATACGAGCCGGAAGCA
TAAAGTGTAAAGCCTGGGGTGCCTAATGAGTGAGCTAACTCACATTAATTGCGTTGCGCTCACTGCCCGC
TTTCCAGTCGGGAAACCTGTCGTGCCAGCTGCATTAATGAATCGGCCAACGCGCGGGGAGAGGCGGTTTG
CGTATTGGGCGCTCTTCCGCTTCCTCGCTCACTGACTCGCTGCGCTCGGTCGTTCGGCTGCGGCGAGCGG
TATCAGCTCACTCAAAGGCGGTAATACGGTTATCCACAGAATCAGGGGATAACGCAGGAAAGAACATGTG
AGCAAAAGGCCAGCAAAAGGCCAGGAACCGTAAAAAGGCCGCGTTGCTGGCGTTTTTCCATAGGCTCCGC
CCCCCTGACGAGCATCACAAAAATCGACGCTCAAGTCAGAGGTGGCGAAACCCGACAGGACTATAAAGAT
ACCAGGCGTTTCCCCCTGGAAGCTCCCTCGTGCGCTCTCCTGTTCCGACCCTGCCGCTTACCGGATACCT
GTCCGCCTTTCTCCCTTCGGGAAGCGTGGCGCTTTCTCATAGCTCACGCTGTAGGTATCTCAGTTCGGTG
TAGGTCGTTCGCTCCAAGCTGGGCTGTGTGCACGAACCCCCCGTTCAGCCCGACCGCTGCGCCTTATCCG
GTAACTATCGTCTTGAGTCCAACCCGGTAAGACACGACTTATCGCCACTGGCAGCAGCCACTGGTAACAG
GATTAGCAGAGCGAGGTATGTAGGCGGTGCTACAGAGTTCTTGAAGTGGTGGCCTAACTACGGCTACACT
AGAAGGACAGTATTTGGTATCTGCGCTCTGCTGAAGCCAGTTACCTTCGGAAAAAGAGTTGGTAGCTCTT
GATCCGGCAAACAAACCACCGCTGGTAGCGGTGGTTTTTTTGTTTGCAAGCAGCAGATTACGCGCAGAAA
AAAAGGATCTCAAGAAGATCCTTTGATCTTTTCTACGGGGTCTGACGCTCAGTGGAACGAAAACTCACGT
TAAGGGATTTTGGTCATGAGATTATCAAAAAGGATCTTCACCTAGATCCTTTTAAATTAAAAATGAAGTT
TTAAATCAATCTAAAGTATATATGAGTAAACTTGGTCTGACAGTTACCAATGCTTAATCAGTGAGGCACC
TATCTCAGCGATCTGTCTATTTCGTTCATCCATAGTTGCCTGACTCCCCGTCGTGTAGATAACTACGATA
CGGGAGGGCTTACCATCTGGCCCCAGTGCTGCAATGATACCGCGAGACCCACGCTCACCGGCTCCAGATT
TATCAGCAATAAACCAGCCAGCCGGAAGGGCCGAGCGCAGAAGTGGTCCTGCAACTTTATCCGCCTCCAT
CCAGTCTATTAATTGTTGCCGGGAAGCTAGAGTAAGTAGTTCGCCAGTTAATAGTTTGCGCAACGTTGTT
GCCATTGCTACAGGCATCGTGGTGTCACGCTCGTCGTTTGGTATGGCTTCATTCAGCTCCGGTTCCCAAC
GATCAAGGCGAGTTACATGATCCCCCATGTTGTGCAAAAAAGCGGTTAGCTCCTTCGGTCCTCCGATCGT
TGTCAGAAGTAAGTTGGCCGCAGTGTTATCACTCATGGTTATGGCAGCACTGCATAATTCTCTTACTGTC
ATGCCATCCGTAAGATGCTTTTCTGTGACTGGTGAGTACTCAACCAAGTCATTCTGAGAATAGTGTATGC
GGCGACCGAGTTGCTCTTGCCCGGCGTCAATACGGGATAATACCGCGCCACATAGCAGAACTTTAAAAGT
GCTCATCATTGGAAAACGTTCTTCGGGGCGAAAACTCTCAAGGATCTTACCGCTGTTGAGATCCAGTTCG
ATGTAACCCACTCGTGCACCCAACTGATCTTCAGCATCTTTTACTTTCACCAGCGTTTCTGGGTGAGCAA
AAACAGGAAGGCAAAATGCCGCAAAAAAGGGAATAAGGGCGACACGGAAATGTTGAATACTCATACTCTT
CCTTTTTCAATATTATTGAAGCATTTATCAGGGTTATTGTCTCATGAGCGGATACATATTTGAATGTATT
TAGAAAAATAAACAAATAGGGGTTCCGCGCACATTTCCCCGAAAAGTGCCACCTGACGTCTAAGAAACCA
TTATTATCATGACATTAACCTATAAAAATAGGCGTATCACGAGGCCCTTTCGTCTCGCGCGTTTCGGTGA
TGACGGTGAAAACCTCTGACACATGCAGCTCCCGGAGACGGTCACAGCTTGTCTGTAAGCGGATGCCGGG
AGCAGACAAGCCCGTCAGGGCGCGTCAGCGGGTGTTGGCGGGTGTCGGGGCTGGCTTAACTATGCGGCAT
CAGAGCAGATTGTACTGAGAGTGCACCATATGCGGTGTGAAATACCGCACAGATGCGTAAGGAGAAAATA
CCGCATCAGGCGCCATTCGCCATTCAGGCTGCGCAACTGTTGGGAAGGGCGATCGGTGCGGGCCTCTTCG
CTATTACGCCAGCTGGCGAAAGGGGGATGTGCTGCAAGGCGATTAAGTTGGGTAACGCCAGGGTTTTCCC
AGTCACGACGTTGTAAAACGACGGCCAGTGCCAAGCTG
Features (pLannotate 1.2.2; 29 found; start..end, strand, type, name):
      6..227     +  promoter       RSV promoter: Rous sarcoma virus enhancer/promoter
    234..414     +  LTR            5' LTR (truncated): truncated 5' long terminal repeat (LTR) from HIV-1
    458..583     +  misc_feature   HIV-1 Ψ: packaging signal of human immunodeficiency virus type 1
    567..905     +  CDS            HIV-1 gag (fragment): gag protein from human immunodeficiency virus 1; gag
   1025..1361    +  ncRNA          RRE: Accession: RF00036 - HIV Rev response element
   1397..1786    +  CDS            env (fragment): ENV_HV1H2 - Experimental evidence at protein level: Swiss-Prot protein existence level 1. [Transmembrane protein gp41]: Acts as a class I viral fusion protein. Under the current model, the protein has at least 3 conformational states: pre-fusion native state, pre-hairpin intermediate state, and post-fusion hairpin state. During fusion of viral and target intracellular membranes, the coiled coil regions (heptad repeats) assume a trimer-of-hairpins structure, positioning the fusion peptide in close proximity to the C-terminal region of the ectodomain. The formation of this structure appears to d
   1798..1915    +  misc_feature   cPPT/CTS: central polypurine tract and central termination sequence of HIV-1
   1928..2004    +  enhancer       CMV enhancer (fragment): human cytomegalovirus immediate early enhancer
   2005..2208    +  promoter       CMV promoter: human cytomegalovirus (CMV) immediate early promoter
   2308..3393    +  CDS            Msi1: MSI1H_MOUSE - Also known as Msi1h. Experimental evidence at protein level: Swiss-Prot protein existence level 1. RNA binding protein that regulates the expression of target mRNAs at the translation level. Regulates expression of the NOTCH1 antagonist NUMB. Binds RNA containing the sequence 5'-GUUAGUUAGUUAGUU- 3' and other sequences containing the pattern 5'-[GA]U(1-3)AGU-3'. May play a role in the proliferation and maintenance of stem cells in the central nervous system. From Mus musculus (Mouse).
   3437..3648    +  promoter       EF-1α core promoter: core promoter for human elongation factor EF-1α
   3661..3929    +  LTR            5' LTR (truncated): truncated 5' long terminal repeat (LTR) from human T-cell leukemia virus (HTLV) type 1
   3986..4650    +  CDS            CopGFP (fragment): green fluorescent protein 2 from Pontellina plumata, also known as ppluGFP2 (Shagin et al., 2004)
   4774..5373    +  CDS            PuroR: puromycin N-acetyltransferase; pac from Streptomyces alboniger; confers resistance to puromycin
   5374..5961    +  misc_feature   WPRE: woodchuck hepatitis virus posttranscriptional regulatory element
   5965..6102    +  CDS            nef (fragment): NEF_HV1LA - Experimental evidence at protein level: Swiss-Prot protein existence level 1. Extracellular Nef protein targets CD4(+) T-lymphocytes for apoptosis by interacting with CXCR4 surface receptors. From Human immunodeficiency virus type 1 group M subtype B (isolate Lai) (HIV-1).
   6088..6268    +  LTR            5' LTR (truncated): truncated 5' long terminal repeat (LTR) from HIV-1
   6340..6461    +  polyA_signal   SV40 poly(A) signal: SV40 polyadenylation signal
   6480..6615    +  rep_origin     SV40 ori: SV40 origin of replication
   6677..6693    -  protein_bind   lac operator: The lac repressor binds to the lac operator to inhibit transcription in E. coli. This inhibition can be relieved by adding lactose or isopropyl-β-D-thiogalactopyranoside (IPTG). lac repressor encoded by lacI
   6701..6731    -  promoter       lac promoter: promoter for the E. coli lac operon
   6746..6767    -  protein_bind   CAP binding site: CAP binding activates transcription in the presence of cAMP. E. coli catabolite activator protein
   6780..6872    -  CDS            lacI (fragment): lac repressor; lacI; The lac repressor binds to the lac operator to inhibit transcription in E. coli. This inhibition can be relieved by adding lactose or isopropyl-β-D-thiogalactopyranoside (IPTG).
   7055..7643    -  rep_origin     ori: high-copy-number ColE1/pMB1/pBR322/pUC origin of replication
   7814..8674    -  CDS            AmpR: β-lactamase; bla; confers resistance to ampicillin, carbenicillin, and related antibiotics
   8675..8779    -  promoter       AmpR promoter: bla
   8874..8909    +  CDS            rop (fragment): Rop protein, which maintains plasmids at low copy number; rop
   9011..9110    +  misc_feature   bom (fragment): basis of mobility region from pBR322
   9116..9270    -  CDS            lacZα (fragment): LacZα fragment of β-galactosidase; lacZ fragment
