[The description below was written by a language model from this plasmid's Addgene catalogue record and pLannotate feature annotations shown in this document.]
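Description:
pCDH-CMV-MSI1(FL) is a third-generation-style HIV-1 lentiviral expression plasmid built on the System Biosciences pCDH-CMV-MCS-EF1 backbone and carrying full-length mouse Musashi-1 (Msi1). The catalogue lists the vector type as bacterial expression, but the stated purpose (expression of mouse MSI1 in mammalian cells) and the annotated features show that it is a mammalian lentiviral transfer vector. It is propagated in E. coli through a high-copy ColE1/pUC-type origin with ampicillin selection (AmpR under its own bla promoter). Small lac, rop, bom and lacZα fragments are remnants of the cloning backbone.

The viral cassette begins with an RSV promoter fused to a truncated HIV-1 5' LTR, which typically makes genomic RNA production Tat-independent. This is followed by the Ψ packaging signal with a partial gag sequence, the Rev response element, an env fragment and the cPPT/CTS. The cassette ends with a truncated 3' LTR, an SV40 poly(A) signal and an SV40 origin.

Inside the cassette, the CMV immediate-early enhancer/promoter drives the roughly 1.1 kb Msi1 coding sequence, cloned between BamHI and NotI. No epitope tag is annotated. Msi1 encodes an RNA-binding protein that regulates translation of target mRNAs and is implicated in neural stem cell maintenance. Downstream, a second unit uses the EF-1α core promoter joined to an HTLV-1 LTR segment to express copGFP and puromycin N-acetyltransferase. The element linking the two coding sequences is not annotated. A WPRE follows to enhance transcript expression. The marker unit allows transfected or transduced cells to be tracked by fluorescence and selected with puromycin while they express MSI1.
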