Addgene plasmid #60358: pCDH-CMV-MSI1(FL)
Purpose: express mouse MSI1 in mammalian cells
Depositing lab: Sean Ryder. Depositing organization: University of Massachusetts, Worcester. Publication: Allosteric inhibition of a stem cell RNA-binding protein by an intermediary metabolite. Clingman CC, Deveau LM, Hay SA, Genga RM, Shandilya SM, Massi F, Ryder SP. Elife. 2014 Jun 16:e02848. doi: 10.7554/eLife.02848. PubMed 24935936.
Backbone
  Vector backbone: pCDH-CMV-MCS-EF1
  Backbone manufacturer: System Biosciences
  Backbone size w/o insert (bp): 8300
  Total vector size (bp): 9300
  Vector type: Bacterial Expression
Growth in bacteria
  Bacterial resistance: Ampicillin, 100 μg/mL
  Growth temperature: 37°C
  Growth strain: DH5alpha
  Copy number: High Copy
Gene/Insert
  Gene/Insert name: mouse MSI1 (FL)
  Species: M. musculus (mouse)
  Insert size (bp): 1089
  GenBank ID: NM_008629.1
  Entrez Gene: Msi1 (a.k.a. Msi1h, Musahi1, m-Msi-1)
  Promoter: CMV
  Cloning method: Restriction Enzyme; 5′ cloning site BamHI (not destroyed); 3′ cloning site NotI (not destroyed)
  Sequencing primers: 5′ CMV-F
Terms and licenses: Academic/Nonprofit Terms; Industry Terms: Not Available to Industry
How to cite: pCDH-CMV-MSI1(FL) was a gift from Sean Ryder (Addgene plasmid # 60358 ; http://n2t.net/addgene:60358 ; RRID:Addgene_60358)
