>Addgene plasmid #60358 | pCDH-CMV-MSI1(FL) | addgene partial sequence | sequence record 98942 | CMV-F 5'-CGCAAATGGGCGGTAGGCGTG-3'
GAGCTCGTTTAGTGAACCGTCAGATCGCCTGGAGACGCCATCCACGCTGTTTTGACCTCCATAGAAGATT
CTAGAGCTAGCGAATTCGAATTTAAATCGGATCCATGGAGACTGACGCGCCCCAGCCCGGCCTCGCCTCC
CCGGACTCGCCGCACGACCCCTGCAAGATGTTCATCGGAGGACTCAGTTGGCAGACCACGCAGGAAGGGC
TGCGCGAATACTTCGGCCAGTTCGGGGAGGTGAAAGAGTGTCTGGTGATGCGGGACCCCCTGACCAAAAG
ATCCAGGGGTTTCGGCTTCGTCACTTTCATGGACCAGGCGGGGGTGGATAAAGTGCTGGCGCAATCGCGG
CACGAGCTCGACTCCAAAACAATTGACCCCAAGGTGGCCTTTCCTCGAAGAGCACAGCCTAAGATGGTCA
CTCGGACGAAGAAGATCTTCGTGGGGGGGCTGTCTGTGAACACCACGGTGGAAGATGTGAAACACTATTT
CGAGCAGTTCGGAAAGGTGGATGATGCCATGCTGATGTTCGACAAAACCACCAACAGGCACAGAGGGTTT
GGATTTGTCACGTTTGAGAGCGAGGACATCGTAGAGAAAGTTTGTGAGATCCACTTCCATGAAATCAACA
ACAAAATGGTGGAATGCAAGAAAGCCCAGCCAAAGGAGGTGATGTCCCCGACAGGCTCAGCCCGGGGCAG
GTCTCGGGTCATGCCCTACGGAATGGATGCCTTCATGCTGGGTATTGGGATGCTGGGTTACCCAGGGTTC
CAAGCCACGA
