>Addgene plasmid #60358 | pCDH-CMV-MSI1(FL) | addgene partial sequence | sequence record 109893 | EF1a-R 5'-CACGGCGACTACTGCACTTA-3'
TACACGACATCACTTTCCCAGTTTACCCCGCGCCACCTTCTCTAGGCACCCGTTCAATTGCCGACCCCTC
CCCCCAACTTCTCGGGGACTGTGGGCGATGTGCGCTCTGCCCACTGACGGGCACCGGAGCGATCGCAGAT
CCTTCGCGGCCGCTCAGTGGTACCCATTGGTGAAGGCTGTGGCAATCAAGGGACCCCCAAGACTGTGGCC
GAAACCAGTGCTGGGGGCGGGGCTGGCGGCGCTGATGTAACTGCTGACCCCGGAGTCCTGGTTGGCTGCC
CCGTAGAGCTCAGCCATGGGGCCGGGGCTTGTGGTCCCTAGGAAGCCCCCTGTGCGGCTGGGAGTGGAAC
CTGGAGGGGGAGCCATCGTCCAGGGGTGAGAGCCTGTCCCTCGAACTACAGCTGCCGCCGCCGCTGCCGC
CGCCATGGGCCCATAAGCCGTGAGAGGGATAGCTGTGAGCTCGGGGAGGACTGGGGCGCTCGGGAGAGGG
CTCCGCTCTACACGGAATTCGGGGAACTGGTAGGTGTAACCAGGGGCAAGGCCTGTGTAACTCCGGCTGG
CGTAGGTCGTGGCTTGGAACCCTGGGTAACCCAGCATCCCAATACCCAGCATGAAGGCATCCATTCCGTA
GGGCATGACCCGAGACCTGCCCCGGGCTGAGCCTGTCGGGGACATCACCTCCTTTGGCTGGGCTTTCTTG
CATTCCACCATTTTGTTGTTGATTTCATGGAAGTGGATCTCACAAACTTTCTCTACGATGTCCTCGCTCT
CAAACGTGACAAATCCAAACCCT
